Addgene plasmid #126739: pKdH_P-GAP-ScADH2+P-GAP*-ScALD6+ScACS1*
Purpose: yeast plasmid overexpressing ADH2,ALD6 and ACS1 from Saccharomyces cerevisiae
Depositing lab: Menghao Cai. Depositing organization: East China University of Science and Technology. Publication: Engineered ethanol-driven biosynthetic system for improving production of acetyl-CoA derived drugs in Crabtree-negative yeast. Liu Y, Bai C, Liu Q, Xu Q, Qian Z, Peng Q, Yu J, Xu M, Zhou X, Zhang Y, Cai M. Metab Eng. 2019 Jul;54:275-284. doi: 10.1016/j.ymben.2019.05.001. Epub 2019 May 9. PubMed 31077813.
Backbone
  Vector backbone: pPIC 3.5K(DHis4)
  Backbone manufacturer: Liu Yiqi
  Backbone size w/o insert (bp): 6469
  Vector type: Yeast Expression
  Selectable markers: Neomycin (select with G418)
Growth in bacteria
  Bacterial resistance: Ampicillin and Kanamycin, 100 & 50 μg/mL
  Growth temperature: 37°C
  Growth strain: DH5alpha
  Copy number: Unknown
Gene/Insert
  Gene/Insert name: adh2, acs1*, ald6
  Species: S. cerevisiae (budding yeast)
  Insert size (bp): 4725
  Mutation: T3542C and A30S, S629N (please see depositor comments below)
  GenBank ID: CP020135.1, CP020138.1 CP020123.1
  Promoter: GAP
  Tag / fusion protein: 6xHis,Myc (C terminal on insert)
  Cloning method: Gibson Cloning
Terms and licenses: Academic/Nonprofit Terms; Industry Terms: Not Available to Industry
Depositor comments: Depositor confirms the following mutations A30S and S629N do not affect function.
How to cite: pKdH_P-GAP-ScADH2+P-GAP*-ScALD6+ScACS1* was a gift from Menghao Cai (Addgene plasmid # 126739 ; http://n2t.net/addgene:126739 ; RRID:Addgene_126739)
