[The description below was written by a language model from this plasmid's Addgene catalogue record and the feature table of its GenBank file.]
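Description:
pKdH_P-GAP-ScADH2+P-GAP*-ScALD6+ScACS1* is a 13.4 kb yeast expression plasmid built on a pPIC3.5K derivative described as lacking HIS4, a Pichia pastoris-type backbone. It is propagated in E. coli through a high-copy ColE1/pUC-type origin, with a pBR322 bom region also present. Selection in bacteria uses ampicillin (bla) and kanamycin. The same aph(3')-Ia gene confers G418 resistance in yeast, which is the recorded yeast marker. No yeast replication origin is annotated. This fits the integrative design usual for pPIC vectors, although the record does not say how the plasmid is introduced or maintained in the host.

The payload is three Saccharomyces cerevisiae genes: ADH2 (alcohol dehydrogenase), ALD6 (acetaldehyde dehydrogenase) and ACS1 (acetyl-CoA synthetase). Together they convert ethanol through acetaldehyde and acetate to acetyl-CoA. The feature table shows three tandem cassettes, each with a constitutive P. pastoris GAP promoter and an AOX1 terminator, placed just downstream of the backbone's residual methanol-inducible AOX1 promoter. The coding sequences themselves are not annotated, so the assignment of genes to cassettes can only be inferred from the name and the spacing. The first two cassettes end in C-terminal Myc and 6xHis tags, whereas the third has no annotated tag.

The asterisks in the name mark sequence variants. The record lists a T3542C nucleotide change, whose coordinate falls shortly after the annotated end of the second GAP promoter, and the substitutions A30S and S629N, which the depositor states do not affect function. The associated publication title indicates use in engineering an ethanol-driven acetyl-CoA supply to improve production of acetyl-CoA-derived drugs in a Crabtree-negative yeast.
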