LOCUS       Exported 13406 bp ds-DNA circular SYN 12-MAY-2021
DEFINITION  yeast plasmid overexpressing ADH2,ALD6 and ACS1 from Saccharomyces
            cerevisiae.
ACCESSION   .
VERSION     .
KEYWORDS    pKdH_P-GAP-ScADH2+P-GAP*-ScALD6+ScACS1*
SOURCE      synthetic DNA construct
  ORGANISM  synthetic DNA construct
REFERENCE   1 (bases 1 to 13406)
  TITLE     Engineered ethanol-driven biosynthetic system for improving
            production of acetyl-CoA derived drugs in Crabtree-negative yeast
REFERENCE   2 (bases 1 to 13406)
  AUTHORS   .
  TITLE     Direct Submission
  JOURNAL   Exported May 12, 2021 from SnapGene Server 1.1.58
            http://www.snapgene.com
FEATURES             Location/Qualifiers
     source          1..13406
                     /organism="synthetic DNA construct"
                     /mol_type="other DNA"
     promoter        95..1030
                     /gene="Pichia pastoris AOX1"
                     /label=AOX1 promoter
                     /note="inducible promoter, regulated by methanol"
     promoter        1039..1515
                     /label=GAP promoter
                     /note="promoter for Pichia pastoris
                     glyceraldehyde-3-phosphate dehydrogenase"
     CDS             2591..2620
                     /codon_start=1
                     /product="Myc (human c-Myc proto-oncogene) epitope tag"
                     /label=Myc
                     /translation="EQKLISEEDL"
     CDS             2636..2653
                     /codon_start=1
                     /product="6xHis affinity tag"
                     /label=6xHis
                     /translation="HHHHHH"
     terminator      2733..2979
                     /gene="Pichia pastoris AOX1"
                     /label=AOX1 terminator
                     /note="transcription terminator for AOX1"
     promoter        2980..3456
                     /label=GAP promoter
                     /note="promoter for Pichia pastoris
                     glyceraldehyde-3-phosphate dehydrogenase"
     CDS             5626..5655
                     /codon_start=1
                     /product="Myc (human c-Myc proto-oncogene) epitope tag"
                     /label=Myc
                     /translation="EQKLISEEDL"
     CDS             5671..5688
                     /codon_start=1
                     /product="6xHis affinity tag"
                     /label=6xHis
                     /translation="HHHHHH"
     terminator      5768..6014
                     /gene="Pichia pastoris AOX1"
                     /label=AOX1 terminator
                     /note="transcription terminator for AOX1"
     promoter        6015..6491
                     /label=GAP promoter
                     /note="promoter for Pichia pastoris
                     glyceraldehyde-3-phosphate dehydrogenase"
     terminator      8088..8334
                     /gene="Pichia pastoris AOX1"
                     /label=AOX1 terminator
                     /note="transcription terminator for AOX1"
     CDS             complement(9159..9974)
                     /codon_start=1
                     /gene="aph(3')-Ia"
                     /product="aminoglycoside phosphotransferase"
                     /label=KanR
                     /note="confers resistance to kanamycin in bacteria or G418
                     (Geneticin(R)) in eukaryotes"
                     /translation="MSHIQRETSCSRPRLNSNMDADLYGYKWARDNVGQSGATIYRLYG
                     KPDAPELFLKHGKGSVANDVTDEMVRLNWLTEFMPLPTIKHFIRTPDDAWLLTTAIPGK
                     TAFQVLEEYPDSGENIVDALAVFLRRLHSIPVCNCPFNSDRVFRLAQAQSRMNNGLVDA
                     SDFDDERNGWPVEQVWKEMHKLLPFSPDSVVTHGDFSLDNLIFDEGKLIGCIDVGRVGI
                     ADRYQDLAILWNCLGEFSPSLQKRLFQKYGIDNPDMNKLQFHLMLDEFF"
     primer_bind     9882..9901
                     /label=Kan-R
                     /note="Kanamycin resistance gene, reverse primer"
     primer_bind     9966..9985
                     /label=pENTR-R
                     /note="pENTR vectors, reverse primer"
     primer_bind     complement(10139..10158)
                     /label=pBRrevBam
                     /note="pBR322 vectors, tet region, downstream of BamHI,
                     reverse primer"
     primer_bind     complement(11136..11158)
                     /label=pGEX 3'
                     /note="pGEX vectors, reverse primer"
     misc_feature    11244..11384
                     /label=bom
                     /note="basis of mobility region from pBR322"
     primer_bind     11299..11318
                     /label=pRS-marker
                     /note="pRS vectors, use to sequence yeast selectable
                     marker"
     primer_bind     complement(11399..11416)
                     /label=L4440
                     /note="L4440 vector, forward primer"
     rep_origin      complement(11570..12158)
                     /direction=LEFT
                     /label=ori
                     /note="high-copy-number ColE1/pMB1/pBR322/pUC origin of
                     replication"
     primer_bind     complement(11650..11669)
                     /label=pBR322ori-F
                     /note="pBR322 origin, forward primer"
     CDS             complement(12329..13189)
                     /codon_start=1
                     /gene="bla"
                     /product="beta-lactamase"
                     /label=AmpR
                     /note="confers resistance to ampicillin, carbenicillin, and
                     related antibiotics"
                     /translation="MSIQHFRVALIPFFAAFCLPVFAHPETLVKVKDAEDQLGARVGYI
                     ELDLNSGKILESFRPEERFPMMSTFKVLLCGAVLSRVDAGQEQLGRRIHYSQNDLVEYS
                     PVTEKHLTDGMTVRELCSAAITMSDNTAANLLLTTIGGPKELTAFLHNMGDHVTRLDRW
                     EPELNEAIPNDERDTTMPAAMATTLRKLLTGELLTLASRQQLIDWMEADKVAGPLLRSA
                     LPAGWFIADKSGAGERGSRGIIAALGPDGKPSRIVVIYTTGSQATMDERNRQIAEIGAS
                     LIKHW"
     primer_bind     12952..12971
                     /label=Amp-R
                     /note="Ampicillin resistance gene, reverse primer"
     promoter        complement(13190..13294)
                     /gene="bla"
                     /label=AmpR promoter
     primer_bind     13362..13380
                     /label=pBRforEco
                     /note="pBR322 vectors, upsteam of EcoRI site, forward
                     primer"
ORIGIN
        1 atgtttgaca gcttatcatc gataagctga ctcatgttgg tattgtgaaa tagacgcaga
       61 tcgggaacac tgaaaaataa cagttattat tcgagatcta acatccaaag acgaaaggtt
      121 gaatgaaacc tttttgccat ccgacatcca caggtccatt ctcacacata agtgccaaac
      181 gcaacaggag gggatacact agcagcagac cgttgcaaac gcaggacctc cactcctctt
      241 ctcctcaaca cccacttttg ccatcgaaaa accagcccag ttattgggct tgattggagc
      301 tcgctcattc caattccttc tattaggcta ctaacaccat gactttatta gcctgtctat
      361 cctggccccc ctggcgaggt tcatgtttgt ttatttccga atgcaacaag ctccgcatta
      421 cacccgaaca tcactccaga tgagggcttt ctgagtgtgg ggtcaaatag tttcatgttc
      481 cccaaatggc ccaaaactga cagtttaaac gctgtcttgg aacctaatat gacaaaagcg
      541 tgatctcatc caagatgaac taagtttggt tcgttgaaat gctaacggcc agttggtcaa
      601 aaagaaactt ccaaaagtcg gcataccgtt tgtcttgttt ggtattgatt gacgaatgct
      661 caaaaataat ctcattaatg cttagcgcag tctctctatc gcttctgaac cccggtgcac
      721 ctgtgccgaa acgcaaatgg ggaaacaccc gctttttgga tgattatgca ttgtctccac
      781 attgtatgct tccaagattc tggtgggaat actgctgata gcctaacgtt catgatcaaa
      841 atttaactgt tctaacccct acttgacagc aatatataaa cagaaggaag ctgccctgtc
      901 ttaaaccttt ttttttatca tcattattag cttactttca taattgcgac tggttccaat
      961 tgacaagctt ttgattttaa cgacttttaa cgacaacttg agaagatcaa aaaacaacta
     1021 attattcgaa gactagtctt tttgtagaaa tgtcttggtg tcctcgtcca atcaggtagc
     1081 catctctgaa atatctggct ccgttgcaac tccgaacgac ctgctggcaa cgtaaaattc
     1141 tccggggtaa aacttaaatg tggagtaatg gaaccagaaa cgtctcttcc cttctctctc
     1201 cttccaccgc ccgttaccgt cgctaggaaa ttttactctg ctggagagct tcttctacgg
     1261 cccccttgca gcaatgctct tcccagcatt acgttgcggg taaaacggag gtcgtgtacc
     1321 cgacctagca gcccagggat ggaaaagtcc cggccgtcgc tggcaataat agcgggcgga
     1381 cgcatgtcat gagattattg gaaaccacca gaatcgaata taaaaggcga acacctttcc
     1441 caattttggt ttctcctgac ccaaagactt taaatttaat ttatttgtcc ctatttcaat
     1501 caattgaaca actatatgtc tattccagaa actcaaaaag ccattatctt ctacgaatcc
     1561 aacggcaagt tggagcataa ggatatccca gttccaaagc caaagcccaa cgaattgtta
     1621 atcaacgtca agtactctgg tgtctgccac accgatttgc acgcttggca tggtgactgg
     1681 ccattgccaa ctaagttacc attagttggt ggtcacgaag gtgccggtgt cgttgtcggc
     1741 atgggtgaaa acgttaaggg ctggaagatc ggtgactacg ccggtatcaa atggttgaac
     1801 ggttcttgta tggcctgtga atactgtgaa ttgggtaacg aatccaactg tcctcacgct
     1861 gacttgtctg gttacaccca cgacggttct ttccaagaat acgctaccgc tgacgctgtt
     1921 caagccgctc acattcctca aggtactgac ttggctgaag tcgcgccaat cttgtgtgct
     1981 ggtatcaccg tatacaaggc tttgaagtct gccaacttga gagcaggcca ctgggcggcc
     2041 atttctggtg ctgctggtgg tctaggttct ttggctgttc aatatgctaa ggcgatgggt
     2101 tacagagtct taggtattga tggtggtcca ggaaaggaag aattgtttac ctcgctcggt
     2161 ggtgaagtat tcatcgactt caccaaagag aaggacattg ttagcgcagt cgttaaggct
     2221 accaacggcg gtgcccacgg tatcatcaat gtttccgttt ccgaagccgc tatcgaagct
     2281 tctaccagat actgtagggc gaacggtact gttgtcttgg ttggtttgcc agccggtgca
     2341 aagtgctcct ctgatgtctt caaccacgtt gtcaagtcta tctccattgt cggctcttac
     2401 gtggggaaca gagctgatac cagagaagcc ttagatttct ttgccagagg tctagtcaag
     2461 tctccaataa aggtagttgg cttatccagt ttaccagaaa tttacgaaaa gatggagaag
     2521 ggccaaattg ctggtagata cgttgttgac acttctaaat aatcgagccg cggcggccgc
     2581 cagctttcta gaacaaaaac tcatctcaga agaggatctg aatagcgccg tcgaccatca
     2641 tcatcatcat cattgagttt gtagccttag acatgactgt tcctcagttc aagttgggca
     2701 cttacgagaa gaccggtctt gctagattct aatcaagagg atgtcagaat gccatttgcc
     2761 tgagagatgc aggcttcatt tttgatactt ttttatttgt aacctatata gtataggatt
     2821 ttttttgtca ttttgtttct tctcgtacga gcttgctcct gatcagccta tctcgcagct
     2881 gatgaatatc ttgtggtagg ggtttgggaa aatcattcga gtttgatgtt tttcttggta
     2941 tttcccactc ctcttcagag tacagaagat taagtgagat ttttgtagaa atgtcttggt
     3001 gtcctcgtcc aatcaggtag ccatctctga aatatctggc tccgttgcaa ctccgaacga
     3061 cctgctggca acgtaaaatt ctccggggta aaacttaaat gtggagtaat ggaaccagaa
     3121 acgtctcttc ccttctctct ccttccaccg cccgttaccg tccctaggaa attttactct
     3181 gctggagagc ttcttctacg gcccccttgc agcaatgctc ttcccagcat tacgttgcgg
     3241 gtaaaacgga ggtcgtgtac ccgacctagc agcccaggga tggaaaagtc ccggccgtcg
     3301 ctggcaataa tagcgggcgg acgcatgtca tgagattatt ggaaaccacc agaatcgaat
     3361 ataaaaggcg aacacctttc ccaattttgg tttctcctga cccaaagact ttaaatttaa
     3421 tttatttgtc cctatttcaa tcaattgaac aactatatgt cgccctctgc cgtacaatca
     3481 tcaaaactag aagaacagtc aagtgaaatt gacaagttga aagcaaaaat gtcccagtct
     3541 gcctccactg cgcagcagaa gaaggaacat gagtatgaac atttgacctc ggtcaagatc
     3601 gtgccacaac ggcccatctc agatagactg cagcccgcaa ttgctaccca ctattctcca
     3661 cacttggacg ggttgcagga ctatcagcgc ttgcacaagg agtctattga agaccctgct
     3721 aagttcttcg gttctaaagc tacccaattt ttaaactggt ctaagccatt cgataaggtg
     3781 ttcatcccag actctaaaac gggtaggccc tccttccaga acaatgcatg gttcctcaac
     3841 ggccaattaa acgcctgtta caactgtgtt gacagacatg ccttgaagac ccctaacaag
     3901 aaagccatta ttttcgaagg tgacgagcct ggccaaggct attccattac ctacaaggaa
     3961 ctacttgaag aagtttgtca agtggcacaa gtgctgactt actctatggg cgttcgcaag
     4021 ggcgatactg ttgccgtgta catgcctatg gtcccagaag caatcataac cttgttggcc
     4081 atttcccgta tcggcgccat tcactccgta gtctttgccg ggttttcttc caactccttg
     4141 agagatcgta tcaacgatgg ggactctaaa gttgtcatca ctacagatga atccaacaga
     4201 ggtggtaaag tcattgagac taaaagaatt gttgatgacg cgctaagaga gaccccaggc
     4261 gtgagacacg tcttggttta tagaaagacc aacaatccat ctgttgcttt ccatgccccc
     4321 agagatttag attgggcaac agaaaagaag aaatacaaga cctactatcc atgcacaccc
     4381 gttgattctg aggatccatt attcttgttg tatacgtctg gttctactgg tgcccccaag
     4441 ggtgttcaac attctaccgc aggttacttg ctgggagctt tgttgaccat gcgctacact
     4501 tttgacactc accaagaaga cgttttcttc acagctggag acattggctg gattacaggc
     4561 cacacttatg tggtttatgg tcccttacta tatggttgtg ccactttggt ctttgaaggg
     4621 actcctgcgt acccaaatta ctcccgttat tgggatatta ttgatgaaca caaagtcacc
     4681 caattttatg ttgccccaac tgctttgcgt ttgttgaaaa gagctggtga ttcctacatc
     4741 gaaaatcatt ccttaaaatc tttgcgttgc ttgggttcgg tcggtgaacc aattgctgct
     4801 gaagtttggg agtggtactc tgaaaaaata ggtaaaaatg aaatccccat tgtagacacc
     4861 tactggcaaa cagaatctgg ttcgcatctg gtcaccccgc tggctggtgg tgtcacacca
     4921 atgaaaccgg gttctgcctc attccccttc ttcggtattg atgcagttgt tcttgaccct
     4981 aacactggtg aagaacttaa taccagccac gcagagggtg tccttgccgt caaagctgca
     5041 tggccatcat ttgcaagaac tatttggaaa aatcatgata ggtatctaga cacttatttg
     5101 aacccttacc ctggctacta tttcactggt gatggtgctg caaaggataa ggatggttat
     5161 atctggattt tgggtcgtgt agacgatgtg gtgaacgtct ctggtcaccg tctgtctacc
     5221 gctgaaattg aggctgctat tatcgaagat ccaattgtgg ccgagtgtgc tgttgtcgga
     5281 ttcaacgatg acttgactgg tcaagcagtt gctgcatttg tggtgttgaa aaacaaatct
     5341 aattggtcca ccgcaacaga tgatgaatta caagatatca agaagcattt ggtctttact
     5401 gttagaaaag acatcgggcc atttgccgca ccaaaattga tcattttagt ggatgacttg
     5461 cccaagacaa gatctggcaa aattatgaga cgtattttaa gaaaaatcct agcaggagaa
     5521 agtgaccaac taggcgacgt ttctacattg tcaaaccctg gcattgttag acatccaatt
     5581 gattcggtca agttgcctcg agccgcggcg gccgccagct ttctagaaca aaaactcatc
     5641 tcagaagagg atctgaatag cgccgtcgac catcatcatc atcatcattg agtttgtagc
     5701 cttagacatg actgttcctc agttcaagtt gggcacttac gagaagaccg gtcttgctag
     5761 attctaatca agaggatgtc agaatgccat ttgcctgaga gatgcaggct tcatttttga
     5821 tactttttta tttgtaacct atatagtata ggattttttt tgtcattttg tttcttctcg
     5881 tacgagcttg ctcctgatca gcctatctcg cagctgatga atatcttgtg gtaggggttt
     5941 gggaaaatca ttcgagtttg atgtttttct tggtatttcc cactcctctt cagagtacag
     6001 aagattaagt gagatttttg tagaaatgtc ttggtgtcct cgtccaatca ggtagccatc
     6061 tctgaaatat ctggctccgt tgcaactccg aacgacctgc tggcaacgta aaattctccg
     6121 gggtaaaact taaatgtgga gtaatggaac cagaaacgtc tcttcccttc tctctccttc
     6181 caccgcccgt taccgtccct aggaaatttt actctgctgg agagcttctt ctacggcccc
     6241 cttgcagcaa tgctcttccc agcattacgt tgcgggtaaa acggaggtcg tgtacccgac
     6301 ctagcagccc agggatggaa aagtcccggc cgtcgctggc aataatagcg ggcggacgca
     6361 tgtcatgaga ttattggaaa ccaccagaat cgaatataaa aggcgaacac ctttcccaat
     6421 tttggtttct cctgacccaa agactttaaa tttaatttat ttgtccctat ttcaatcaat
     6481 tgaacaacta tatgactaag ctacactttg acactgctga accagtcaag atcacacttc
     6541 caaatggttt gacatacgag caaccaaccg gtctattcat taacaacaag tttatgaaag
     6601 ctcaagacgg taagacctat cccgtcgaag atccttccac tgaaaacacc gtttgtgagg
     6661 tctcttctgc caccactgaa gatgttgaat atgctatcga atgtgccgac cgtgctttcc
     6721 acgacactga atgggctacc caagacccaa gagaaagagg ccgtctacta agtaagttgg
     6781 ctgacgaatt ggaaagccaa attgacttgg tttcttccat tgaagctttg gacaatggta
     6841 aaactttggc cttagcccgt ggggatgtta ccattgcaat caactgtcta agagatgctg
     6901 ctgcctatgc cgacaaagtc aacggtagaa caatcaacac cggtgacggc tacatgaact
     6961 tcaccacctt agagccaatc ggtgtctgtg gtcaaattat tccatggaac tttccaataa
     7021 tgatgttggc ttggaagatc gccccagcat tggccatggg taacgtctgt atcttgaaac
     7081 ccgctgctgt cacaccttta aatgccctat actttgcttc tttatgtaag aaggttggta
     7141 ttccagctgg tgtcgtcaac atcgttccag gtcctggtag aactgttggt gctgctttga
     7201 ccaacgaccc aagaatcaga aagctggctt ttaccggttc tacagaagtc ggtaagagtg
     7261 ttgctgtcga ctcttctgaa tctaacttga agaaaatcac tttggaacta ggtggtaagt
     7321 ccgcccattt ggtctttgac gatgctaaca ttaagaagac tttaccaaat ctagtaaacg
     7381 gtattttcaa gaacgctggt caaatttgtt cctctggttc tagaatttac gttcaagaag
     7441 gtatttacga cgaactattg gctgctttca aggcttactt ggaaaccgaa atcaaagttg
     7501 gtaatccatt tgacaaggct aacttccaag gtgctatcac taaccgtcaa caattcgaca
     7561 caattatgaa ctacatcgat atcggtaaga aagaaggcgc caagatctta actggtggcg
     7621 aaaaagttgg tgacaagggt tacttcatca gaccaaccgt tttctacgat gttaatgaag
     7681 acatgagaat tgttaaggaa gaaatttttg gaccagttgt cactgtcgca aagttcaaga
     7741 ctttagaaga aggtgtcgaa atggctaaca gctctgaatt cggtctaggt tctggtatcg
     7801 aaacagaatc tttgagcaca ggtttgaagg tggccaagat gttgaaggcc ggtaccgtct
     7861 ggatcaacac atacaacgat tttgactcca gagttccatt cggtggtgtt aagcaatctg
     7921 gttacggtag agaaatgggt gaagaagtct accatgcata cactgaagta aaagctgtca
     7981 gaattaagtt gtaacctagg gcggccgcga attaattcgc cttagacatg actgttcctc
     8041 agttcaagtt gggcacttac gagaagaccg gtcttgctag attctaatca agaggatgtc
     8101 agaatgccat ttgcctgaga gatgcaggct tcatttttga tactttttta tttgtaacct
     8161 atatagtata ggattttttt tgtcattttg tttcttctcg tacgagcttg ctcctgatca
     8221 gcctatctcg cagctgatga atatcttgtg gtaggggttt gggaaaatca ttcgagtttg
     8281 atgtttttct tggtatttcc cactcctctt cagagtacag aagattaagt gagacgttcg
     8341 tttgtgcaag cttatcgata agctttaatg cggtagttta tcacagttaa attgctaacg
     8401 cagtcaggca ccgtgtatga aatctaacaa tgcgctcatc gtcatcctcg gcaccgtcac
     8461 cctggatgct gtaggcatag gcttggttat gccggtactg ccgggcctct tgcgggatat
     8521 cgtccattcc gacagcatcg ccagtcacta tggcgtgctg ctagcgctat atgcgttgat
     8581 gcaatttcta tgcgcacccg ttctcggagc actgtccgac cgctttggcc gccgcccagt
     8641 cctgctcgct tcgctacttg gagccactat cgactacgcg atcatggcga ccacacccgt
     8701 cctgtggatc tatcgaatct aaatgtaagt taaaatctct aaataaactt gaagtcggac
     8761 agtgagtgta gtcttgagaa attctgaagc cgtattttta ttatcagtga gtcagtcatc
     8821 aggagatcct ctacgccgga cgcatcgtgg ccgacctgca gggggggggg ggcgctgagg
     8881 tctgcctcgt gaagaaggtg ttgctgactc ataccaggcc tgaatcgccc catcatccag
     8941 ccagaaagtg agggagccac ggttgatgag agctttgttg taggtggacc agttggtgat
     9001 tttgaacttt tgctttgcca cggaacggtc tgcgttgtcg ggaagatgcg tgatctgatc
     9061 cttcaactca gcaaaagttc gatttattca acaaagccgc cgtcccgtca agtcagcgta
     9121 atgctctgcc agtgttacaa ccaattaacc aattctgatt agaaaaactc atcgagcatc
     9181 aaatgaaact gcaatttatt catatcagga ttatcaatac catatttttg aaaaagccgt
     9241 ttctgtaatg aaggagaaaa ctcaccgagg cagttccata ggatggcaag atcctggtat
     9301 cggtctgcga ttccgactcg tccaacatca atacaaccta ttaatttccc ctcgtcaaaa
     9361 ataaggttat caagtgagaa atcaccatga gtgacgactg aatccggtga gaatggcaaa
     9421 agcttatgca tttctttcca gacttgttca acaggccagc cattacgctc gtcatcaaaa
     9481 tcactcgcat caaccaaacc gttattcatt cgtgattgcg cctgagcgag acgaaatacg
     9541 cgatcgctgt taaaaggaca attacaaaca ggaatcgaat gcaaccggcg caggaacact
     9601 gccagcgcat caacaatatt ttcacctgaa tcaggatatt cttctaatac ctggaatgct
     9661 gttttcccgg ggatcgcagt ggtgagtaac catgcatcat caggagtacg gataaaatgc
     9721 ttgatggtcg gaagaggcat aaattccgtc agccagttta gtctgaccat ctcatctgta
     9781 acatcattgg caacgctacc tttgccatgt ttcagaaaca actctggcgc atcgggcttc
     9841 ccatacaatc gatagattgt cgcacctgat tgcccgacat tatcgcgagc ccatttatac
     9901 ccatataaat cagcatccat gttggaattt aatcgcggcc tcgagcaaga cgtttcccgt
     9961 tgaatatggc tcataacacc ccttgtatta ctgtttatgt aagcagacag ttttattgtt
    10021 catgatgata tatttttatc ttgtgcaatg taacatcaga gattttgaga cacaacgtgg
    10081 ctttcccccc cccccctgca ggtcggcatc accggcgcca caggtgcggt tgctggcgcc
    10141 tatatcgccg acatcaccga tggggaagat cgggctcgcc acttcgggct catgagcgct
    10201 tgtttcggcg tgggtatggt ggcaggcccc gtggccgggg gactgttggg cgccatctcc
    10261 ttgcatgcac cattccttgc ggcggcggtg ctcaacggcc tcaacctact actgggctgc
    10321 ttcctaatgc aggagtcgca taagggagag cgtcgagtat ctatgattgg aagtatggga
    10381 atggtgatac ccgcattctt cagtgtcttg aggtctccta tcagattatg cccaactaaa
    10441 gcaaccggag gaggagattt catggtaaat ttctctgact tttggtcatc agtagactcg
    10501 aactgtgaga ctatctcggt tatgacagca gaaatgtcct tcttggagac agtaaatgaa
    10561 gtcccaccaa taaagaaatc cttgttatca ggaacaaact tcttgtttcg aactttttcg
    10621 gtgccttgaa ctataaaatg tagagtggat atgtcgggta ggaatggagc gggcaaatgc
    10681 ttaccttctg gaccttcaag aggtatgtag ggtttgtaga tactgatgcc aacttcagtg
    10741 acaacgttgc tatttcgttc aaaccattcc gaatccagag aaatcaaagt tgtttgtcta
    10801 ctattgatcc aagccagtgc ggtcttgaaa ctgacaatag tgtgctcgtg ttttgaggtc
    10861 atctttgtat gaataaatct agtctttgat ctaaataatc ttgacgagcc agacgataat
    10921 accaatctaa actctttaaa cgttaaagga caagtatgtc tgcctgtatt aaaccccaaa
    10981 tcagctcgta gtctgatcct catcaacttg aggggcacta tcttgtttta gagaaatttg
    11041 cggagatgcg atatcgagaa aaaggtacgc tgattttaaa cgtgaaattt atctcatgat
    11101 ctctgcctcg cgcgtttcgg tgatgacggt gaaaacctct gacacatgca gctcccggag
    11161 acggtcacag cttgtctgta agcggatgcc gggagcagac aagcccgtca gggcgcgtca
    11221 gcgggtgttg gcgggtgtcg gggcgcagcc atgacccagt cacgtagcga tagcggagtg
    11281 tatactggct taactatgcg gcatcagagc agattgtact gagagtgcac catatgcggt
    11341 gtgaaatacc gcacagatgc gtaaggagaa aataccgcat caggcgctct tccgcttcct
    11401 cgctcactga ctcgctgcgc tcggtcgttc ggctgcggcg agcggtatca gctcactcaa
    11461 aggcggtaat acggttatcc acagaatcag gggataacgc aggaaagaac atgtgagcaa
    11521 aaggccagca aaaggccagg aaccgtaaaa aggccgcgtt gctggcgttt ttccataggc
    11581 tccgcccccc tgacgagcat cacaaaaatc gacgctcaag tcagaggtgg cgaaacccga
    11641 caggactata aagataccag gcgtttcccc ctggaagctc cctcgtgcgc tctcctgttc
    11701 cgaccctgcc gcttaccgga tacctgtccg cctttctccc ttcgggaagc gtggcgcttt
    11761 ctcatagctc acgctgtagg tatctcagtt cggtgtaggt cgttcgctcc aagctgggct
    11821 gtgtgcacga accccccgtt cagcccgacc gctgcgcctt atccggtaac tatcgtcttg
    11881 agtccaaccc ggtaagacac gacttatcgc cactggcagc agccactggt aacaggatta
    11941 gcagagcgag gtatgtaggc ggtgctacag agttcttgaa gtggtggcct aactacggct
    12001 acactagaag gacagtattt ggtatctgcg ctctgctgaa gccagttacc ttcggaaaaa
    12061 gagttggtag ctcttgatcc ggcaaacaaa ccaccgctgg tagcggtggt ttttttgttt
    12121 gcaagcagca gattacgcgc agaaaaaaag gatctcaaga agatcctttg atcttttcta
    12181 cggggtctga cgctcagtgg aacgaaaact cacgttaagg gattttggtc atgagattat
    12241 caaaaaggat cttcacctag atccttttaa attaaaaatg aagttttaaa tcaatctaaa
    12301 gtatatatga gtaaacttgg tctgacagtt accaatgctt aatcagtgag gcacctatct
    12361 cagcgatctg tctatttcgt tcatccatag ttgcctgact ccccgtcgtg tagataacta
    12421 cgatacggga gggcttacca tctggcccca gtgctgcaat gataccgcga gacccacgct
    12481 caccggctcc agatttatca gcaataaacc agccagccgg aagggccgag cgcagaagtg
    12541 gtcctgcaac tttatccgcc tccatccagt ctattaattg ttgccgggaa gctagagtaa
    12601 gtagttcgcc agttaatagt ttgcgcaacg ttgttgccat tgctgcaggc atcgtggtgt
    12661 cacgctcgtc gtttggtatg gcttcattca gctccggttc ccaacgatca aggcgagtta
    12721 catgatcccc catgttgtgc aaaaaagcgg ttagctcctt cggtcctccg atcgttgtca
    12781 gaagtaagtt ggccgcagtg ttatcactca tggttatggc agcactgcat aattctctta
    12841 ctgtcatgcc atccgtaaga tgcttttctg tgactggtga gtactcaacc aagtcattct
    12901 gagaatagtg tatgcggcga ccgagttgct cttgcccggc gtcaacacgg gataataccg
    12961 cgccacatag cagaacttta aaagtgctca tcattggaaa acgttcttcg gggcgaaaac
    13021 tctcaaggat cttaccgctg ttgagatcca gttcgatgta acccactcgt gcacccaact
    13081 gatcttcagc atcttttact ttcaccagcg tttctgggtg agcaaaaaca ggaaggcaaa
    13141 atgccgcaaa aaagggaata agggcgacac ggaaatgttg aatactcata ctcttccttt
    13201 ttcaatatta ttgaagcatt tatcagggtt attgtctcat gagcggatac atatttgaat
    13261 gtatttagaa aaataaacaa ataggggttc cgcgcacatt tccccgaaaa gtgccacctg
    13321 acgtctaaga aaccattatt atcatgacat taacctataa aaataggcgt atcacgaggc
    13381 cctttcgtct tcaagaatta attctc
//
